Addgene plasmid #139500: pSP566
Purpose: Gene tagging vector to add mCherry Tag and membrane anchoring motif
Depositing lab: Serge Pelet. Depositing organization: Universite de Lausanne (UNIL). Publication: Single-particle imaging of stress-promoters induction reveals the interplay between MAPK signaling, chromatin and transcription factors. Wosika V, Pelet S. Nat Commun. 2020 Jun 23;11(1):3171. doi: 10.1038/s41467-020-16943-w. PubMed 32576833.
Backbone
  Vector backbone: pGT
  Backbone size w/o insert (bp): 1811
  Vector type: Yeast Expression
  Selectable markers: TRP1
Growth in bacteria
  Bacterial resistance: Ampicillin, 100 μg/mL
  Growth temperature: 37°C
  Growth strain: DH5alpha
  Copy number: High Copy
Gene/Insert
  Gene/Insert name: mCherry-CaaX
  Species: S. cerevisiae (budding yeast)
  Insert size (bp): 2373
  Mutation: WT
  Cloning method: Restriction Enzyme; 5′ cloning site HincII (unknown if destroyed); 3′ cloning site NheI (unknown if destroyed)
  Sequencing primers: 5′ T3; 3′ acctgacctacaggaaaga
Terms and licenses: Academic/Nonprofit Terms; Industry Terms: Not Available to Industry
How to cite: pSP566 was a gift from Serge Pelet (Addgene plasmid # 139500 ; http://n2t.net/addgene:139500 ; RRID:Addgene_139500)
