[The description below was written by a language model from this plasmid's Addgene catalogue record and pLannotate feature annotations shown in this document.]
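Description:
pSP566 is a yeast gene-tagging vector built on the small pGT backbone, intended as a template or donor for adding a C-terminal mCherry fusion carrying a membrane-anchoring CaaX motif to a protein of interest in Saccharomyces cerevisiae. In bacteria the 4.2 kb plasmid is maintained at high copy through a ColE1/pUC-type origin and selected with ampicillin via the β-lactamase gene and its bla promoter. No yeast replication origin or centromere is annotated, which fits a cassette meant for chromosomal integration rather than episomal maintenance.

The payload begins just downstream of a T3 promoter and a fragment of the pBluescript multiple cloning site. The mCherry coding sequence has no annotated yeast promoter upstream, as expected for a module that is fused in frame to the 3′ end of an endogenous gene and expressed from that gene's own promoter. The CaaX motif named in the catalogue entry is not separately annotated, but a short unannotated stretch lies between the mCherry feature and the S. cerevisiae ADH1 terminator and could hold it. A CaaX box is a prenylation signal that directs lipid modification and tethers the tagged protein to membranes. Following the terminator is a selection module in which the Ashbya gossypii TEF promoter drives TRP1, allowing selection of tagged clones by tryptophan prototrophy in trp1 strains. A single loxP site is annotated downstream of the marker, followed by T7 promoter sequences. A second loxP was not detected, so the record does not establish whether the marker can be excised with Cre.

The construct comes from work on single-particle imaging of stress-promoter induction in yeast. The record does not specify which proteins were tagged with it.
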