Features (pLannotate 1.2.2; 12 found; start..end, strand, type, name):
    109..172     -  promoter       AmpR promoter: bla
    199..217     +  promoter       T3 promoter: promoter for bacteriophage T3 RNA polymerase
    225..242     +  misc_feature   MCS (fragment): pBluescript multiple cloning site
    243..941     +  CDS            mCherry: mCherry is a basic (constitutively fluorescent) red fluorescent protein published in 2004, derived from Discosoma sp.. It is reported to be a very rapidly-maturing monomer with low acid sensitivity.
   1010..1197    +  terminator     ADH1 terminator: S. cerevisiae ADH1; transcription terminator for the S. cerevisiae alcohol dehydrogenase 1 (ADH1) gene
   1272..1615    +  promoter       TEF promoter: Ashbya gossypii TEF promoter
   1616..2287    +  CDS            TRP1: TRPF_YEAST - Experimental evidence at protein level: Swiss-Prot protein existence level 1. From Saccharomyces cerevisiae (strain ATCC 204508 / S288c) (Baker's yeast).
   2541..2574    -  protein_bind   loxP: Cre-mediated recombination occurs in the 8-bp core sequence (GCATACAT). Cre recombinase
   2575..2593    +  promoter       T7 promoter: promoter for bacteriophage T7 RNA polymerase
   2622..2640    -  promoter       T7 promoter: promoter for bacteriophage T7 RNA polymerase
   2673..3261    -  rep_origin     ori: high-copy-number ColE1/pMB1/pBR322/pUC origin of replication
   3432..108     -  CDS            AmpR (across the origin): β-lactamase; bla; confers resistance to ampicillin, carbenicillin, and related antibiotics
>Addgene plasmid #139500 | pSP566 | addgene full sequence | sequence record 275575 | Addgene NGS Result
ATCTTCAGCATCTTTTACTTTCACCAGCGTTTCTGGGTGAGCAAAAACAGGAAGGCAAAATGCCGCAAAA
AAGGGAATAAGGGCGACACGGAAATGTTGAATACTCATACTCTTCCTTTTTCAATATTATTGAAGCATTT
ATCAGGGTTATTGTCTCATGAGCGGATACATATTTGAAGTATCGTTCGAATTAATTAAAATTAACCCTCA
CTAAAGGGGCATGCGCGGCCGCTCTAGAACTAAAGGGCGAGGAGGATAACATGGCCATCATCAAGGAGTT
CATGCGCTTCAAGGTGCACATGGAGGGCTCCGTGAACGGCCACGAGTTCGAGATCGAGGGCGAGGGCGAG
GGCCGCCCCTACGAGGGCACCCAGACCGCCAAGCTGAAGGTGACCAAGGGTGGCCCCCTGCCCTTCGCCT
GGGACATCCTGTCCCCTCAGTTCATGTACGGCTCCAAGGCCTACGTGAAGCACCCCGCCGACATCCCCGA
CTACTTGAAGCTGTCCTTCCCCGAGGGCTTCAAGTGGGAGCGCGTGATGAACTTCGAGGACGGCGGCGTG
GTGACCGTGACCCAGGACTCCTCCCTGCAGGACGGCGAGTTCATCTACAAGGTGAAGCTGCGCGGCACCA
ACTTCCCCTCCGACGGCCCCGTAATGCAGAAGAAGACCATGGGCTGGGAGGCCTCCTCCGAGCGGATGTA
CCCCGAGGACGGCGCCCTGAAGGGCGAGATCAAGCAGAGGCTGAAGCTGAAGGACGGCGGCCACTACGAC
GCTGAGGTCAAGACCACCTACAAGGCCAAGAAGCCCGTGCAGCTGCCCGGCGCCTACAACGTCAATATCA
AGTTGGACATCACCTCCCACAACGAGGACTACACCATCGTGGAACAGTACGAACGCGCCGAGGGCCGCCA
CTCCACCGGCGGCATGGACGAGCTGTACAAGGGATCGCTAGCAGGATCGGGTGGCTGTTGTATTATAAGT
TAAGTCGAGGGCGCGCCACTTCTAAATAAGCGAATTTCTTATGATTTATGATTTTTATTATTAAATAAGT
TATAAAAAAAATAAGTGTATACAAATTTTAAAGTGACTCTTAGGTTTTAAAACGAAAATTCTTATTCTTG
AGTAACTCTTTCCTGTAGGTCAGGTTGCTTTCTCAGGTATAGTATGAGGTCGCTCTTATTGACCACACCT
CTACCGGCAGATCCGCTAGGGATAACAGGGTAATATAGATCTGTTTAGCTTGCCTCGTCCCCGCCGGGTC
ACCCGGCCAGCGACATGGAGGCCCAGAATACCCTCCTTGACAGTCTTGACGTGCGCAGCTCAGGGGCATG
ATGTGACTGTCGCCCGTACATTTAGCCCATACATCCCCATGTATAATCATTTGCATCCATACATTTTGAT
GGCCGCACGGCGCGAAGCAAAAATTACGGCTCCTCGCTGCAGACCTGCGAGCAGGGAAACGCTCCCCTCA
CAGACGCGTTGAATTGTCCCCACGCCGCGCCCCTGTAGAGAAATATAAAAGGTTAGGATTTGCCACTGAG
GTTCTTCTTTCATATACTTCCTTTTAAAATCTTGCTAGGATACAGTTCTCACATCACATCCGAACATAAA
CAACCATGAGTGTCATAAACTTTACCGGATCGAGTGGACCTCTCGTCAAGGTATGCGGGCTCCAGTCCAC
TGAAGCAGCGGAGTGTGCCCTAGACTCTGATGCCGATCTCTTGGGCATTATCTGCGTCCCGAATAGGAAA
CGCACCATTGATCCTGTAATCGCGCGCAAGATTTCTTCGCTCGTAAAGGCCTACAAGAACTCTTCAGGAA
CGCCGAAGTATTTAGTCGGTGTTTTTCGTAATCAGCCTAAAGAGGACGTATTGGCACTCGTAAACGACTA
CGGCATAGATATAGTGCAGTTACATGGGGACGAGAGCTGGCAGGAATATCAAGAGTTCCTGGGCTTGCCT
GTCATTAAACGACTGGTTTTTCCGAAAGATTGTAATATCCTTTTGTCAGCAGCGTCGCAGAAACCGCACT
CATTCATACCGCTCTTCGACTCGGAAGCAGGCGGTACAGGGGAACTACTGGACTGGAATAGTATAAGTGA
CTGGGTCGGACGGCAAGAGAGTCCGGAGTCCTTACATTTTATGCTGGCCGGGGGTTTAACCCCCGAAAAC
GTGGGAGATGCCCTCCGATTAAATGGGGTTATCGGTGTCGATGTATCAGGTGGGGTGGAGACGAATGGCG
TGAAGGACTCAAATAAAATCGCTAATTTTGTGAAAAACGCTAAGAAATGAGAATATTGATAAATTTAAAT
TTTGGAATGAGGGTTGTCCTTTCCTTTACAATAGAGGCATTTGAGTGAGTAGGTTTTATCACCTTCTTGC
TCTTATTAAATCGCAGTTGTCTTTCCGGTATGTGCTTGACTGAGGAACAATATTTTATTCATGATACATT
TCCATGCTACGCATATCGTCATCCACATGGAAGGTAATTTTCTTCTGTGGCCTTTCATATAGTTGTGAAT
GGTAGAACAATCTTCATATAATAACTTCGTATAATGTATGCTATACGAAGTTATTAATACGACTCACTAT
AGGGCGAATTGGAGCTCCAATTCGGACGTCCCCTATAGTGAGTCGTATTATTAATTAATTCGAAGGCCGC
GTTGCTGGCGTTTTTCCATAGGCTCCGCCCCCCTGACGAGCATCACAAAAATCGACGCTCAAGTCAGAGG
TGGCGAAACCCGACAGGACTATAAAGATACCAGGCGTTTCCCCCTGGAAGCTCCCTCGTGCGCTCTCCTG
TTCCGACCCTGCCGCTTACCGGATACCTGTCCGCCTTTCTCCCTTCGGGAAGCGTGGCGCTTTCTCATAG
CTCACGCTGTAGGTATCTCAGTTCGGTGTAGGTCGTTCGCTCCAAGCTGGGCTGTGTGCACGAACCCCCC
GTTCAGCCCGACCGCTGCGCCTTATCCGGTAACTATCGTCTTGAGTCCAACCCGGTAAGACACGACTTAT
CGCCACTGGCAGCAGCCACTGGTAACAGGATTAGCAGAGCGAGGTATGTAGGCGGTGCTACAGAGTTCTT
GAAGTGGTGGCCTAACTACGGCTACACTAGAAGAACAGTATTTGGTATCTGCGCTCTGCTGAAGCCAGTT
ACCTTCGGAAAAAGAGTTGGTAGCTCTTGATCCGGCAAACAAACCACCGCTGGTAGCGGTGGTTTTTTTG
TTTGCAAGCAGCAGATTACGCGCAGAAAAAAAGGATCTCAAGAAGATCCTTTGATCTTTTCTACGGGGTC
TGACGCTCAGTGGAACGAAAACTCACGTTAAGGGATTTTGGTCATGAGATTATCAAAAAGGATCTTCACC
TAGATCCTTTTAAATTAAAAATGAAGTTTTAAATCAATCTAAAGTATATATGAGTAAACTTGGTCTGACA
GTTACCAATGCTTAATCAGTGAGGCACCTATCTCAGCGATCTGTCTATTTCGTTCATCCATAGTTGCCTG
ACTCCCCGTCGTGTAGATAACTACGATACGGGAGGGCTTACCATCTGGCCCCAGTGCTGCAATGATACCG
CGAGACCCACGCTCACCGGCTCCAGATTTATCAGCAATAAACCAGCCAGCCGGAAGGGCCGAGCGCAGAA
GTGGTCCTGCAACTTTATCCGCCTCCATCCAGTCTATTAATTGTTGCCGGGAAGCTAGAGTAAGTAGTTC
GCCAGTTAATAGTTTGCGCAACGTTGTTGCCATTGCTACAGGCATCGTGGTGTCACGCTCGTCGTTTGGT
ATGGCTTCATTCAGCTCCGGTTCCCAACGATCAAGGCGAGTTACATGATCCCCCATGTTGTGCAAAAAAG
CGGTTAGCTCCTTCGGTCCTCCGATCGTTGTCAGAAGTAAGTTGGCCGCAGTGTTATCACTCATGGTTAT
GGCAGCACTGCATAATTCTCTTACTGTCATGCCATCCGTAAGATGCTTTTCTGTGACTGGTGAGTACTCA
ACCAAGTCATTCTGAGAATAGTGTATGCGGCGACCGAGTTGCTCTTGCCCGGCGTCAATACGGGATAATA
CCGCGCCACATAGCAGAACTTTAAAAGTGCTCATCATTGGAAAACGTTCTTCGGGGCGAAAACTCTCAAG
GATCTTACCGCTGTTGAGATCCAGTTCGATGTAACCCACTCGTGCACCCAACTG
